>Addgene plasmid #164713 | pYPQ266 | addgene full sequence | sequence record 325387 | Addgene NGS Result
TGGACCAGCCAGGACAGAAATGCCTCGACTTCGCTGCTACCCAAGGTTGCCGGGTGACGCACACCGTGGA
AACGGATGAAGGCACGAACCCAGTGGACATAAGCCTGTTCGGTTCGTAAGCTGTAATGCAAGTAGCGTAT
GCGCTCACGCAACTGGTCCAGAACCTTGACCGAACGCAGCGGTGGTAACGGCGCAGTGGCGGTTTTCATG
GCTTGTTATGACTGTTTTTTTGGGGTACAGTCTATGCCTCGGGCATCCAAGCAGCAAGCGCGTTACGCCG
TGGGTCGATGTTTGATGTTATGGAGCAGCAACGATGTTACGCAGCAGGGCAGTCGCCCTAAAACAAAGTT
AAACATTATGAGGGAAGCGGTGATCGCCGAAGTATCGACTCAACTATCAGAGGTAGTTGGCGTCATCGAG
CGCCATCTCGAACCGACGTTGCTGGCCGTACATTTGTACGGCTCCGCAGTGGATGGCGGCCTGAAGCCAC
ACAGTGATATTGATTTGCTGGTTACGGTGACCGTAAGGCTTGATGAAACAACGCGGCGAGCTTTGATCAA
CGACCTTTTGGAAACTTCGGCTTCCCCTGGAGAGAGCGAGATTCTCCGCGCTGTAGAAGTCACCATTGTT
GTGCACGACGACATCATTCCGTGGCGTTATCCAGCTAAGCGCGAACTGCAATTTGGAGAATGGCAGCGCA
ATGACATTCTTGCAGGTATCTTCGAGCCAGCCACGATCGACATTGATCTGGCTATCTTGCTGACAAAAGC
AAGAGAACATAGCGTTGCCTTGGTAGGTCCAGCGGCGGAGGAACTCTTTGATCCGGTTCCTGAACAGGAT
CTATTTGAGGCGCTAAATGAAACCTTAACGCTATGGAACTCGCCGCCCGACTGGGCTGGCGATGAGCGAA
ATGTAGTGCTTACGTTGTCCCGCATTTGGTACAGCGCAGTAACCGGCAAAATCGCGCCGAAGGATGTCGC
TGCCGACTGGGCAATGGAGCGCCTGCCGGCCCAGTATCAGCCCGTCATACTTGAAGCTAGACAGGCTTAT
CTTGGACAAGAAGAAGATCGCTTGGCCTCGCGCGCAGATCAGTTGGAAGAATTTGTCCACTACGTGAAAG
GCGAGATCACCAAGGTAGTCGGCAAATAACCCTCGAGCCACCCATGACCAAAATCCCTTAACGTGAGTTA
CGCGTCGTTCCACTGAGCGTCAGACCCCGTAGAAAAGATCAAAGGATCTTCTTGAGATCCTTTTTTTCTG
CGCGTAATCTGCTGCTTGCAAACAAAAAAACCACCGCTACCAGCGGTGGTTTGTTTGCCGGATCAAGAGC
TACCAACTCTTTTTCCGAAGGTAACTGGCTTCAGCAGAGCGCAGATACCAAATACTGTTCTTCTAGTGTA
GCCGTAGTTAGGCCACCACTTCAAGAACTCTGTAGCACCGCCTACATACCTCGCTCTGCTAATCCTGTTA
CCAGTGGCTGCTGCCAGTGGCGATAAGTCGTGTCTTACCGGGTTGGACTCAAGACGATAGTTACCGGATA
AGGCGCAGCGGTCGGGCTGAACGGGGGGTTCGTGCACACAGCCCAGCTTGGAGCGAACGACCTACACCGA
ACTGAGATACCTACAGCGTGAGCTATGAGAAAGCGCCACGCTTCCCGAAGGGAGAAAGGCGGACAGGTAT
CCGGTAAGCGGCAGGGTCGGAACAGGAGAGCGCACGAGGGAGCTTCCAGGGGGAAACGCCTGGTATCTTT
ATAGTCCTGTCGGGTTTCGCCACCTCTGACTTGAGCGTCGATTTTTGTGATGCTCGTCAGGGGGGCGGAG
CCTATGGAAAAACGCCAGCAACGCGGCCTTTTTACGGTTCCTGGCCTTTTGCTGGCCTTTTGCTCACATG
TTCTTTCCTGCGTTATCCCCTGATTCTGTGGATAACCGTATTACCGCCTTTGAGTGAGCTGATACCGCTC
GCCGCAGCCGAACGACCGAGCGCAGCGAGTCAGTGAGCGAGGAAGCGGAAGAGCGCCCAATACGCAAACC
GCCTCTCCCCGCGCGTTGGCCGATTCATTAATGCAGCTGGCACGACAGGTTTCCCGACTGGAAAGCGGGC
AGTGAGCGCAACGCAATTAATACGCGTACCGCGAGCCAGGAAGAGTTTGTAGAAACGCAAAAAGGCCATC
CGTCAGGATGGCCTTCTGCTTAGTTTGATGCCTGGCAGTTTATGGCGGGCGTCCTGCCCGCCACCCTCCG
GGCCGTTGCTTCACAACGTTCAAATCCGCTCCCGGCGGATTTGTCCTACTCAGGAGAGCGTTCACCGACA
AACAACAGATAAAACGAAAGGCCCAGTCTTCCGACTGAGCCTTTCGTTTTATTTGATGCCTGGCAGTTCC
CTACTCTCGCGTTAACGCTTGCATGGATGTTTTCCCAGTCACGACGTTGTAAAACGACGGCCAGTCTTAA
GCTCGGGCCCCAAATAATGATTTTATTTTGACTGATAGTGACCTGTTCGTTGCAACAAATTGATGAGCAA
TGCTTTTTTATAATGCCAACTTTGTACAAAAAAGCAGGCTCCGAATTCGCCCTTCACCATGGATTACAAG
GACCACGACGGGGATTACAAGGACCACGACATTGATTACAAGGATGATGATGACAAGATGGCTCCGAAGA
AGAAGAGGAAGGTTGGCATCCACGGGGTGCCAGCTGCTGACAAGAAGTACTCGATCGGCCTCGCTATTGG
GACTAACTCTGTTGGCTGGGCCGTGATCACCGACGAGTACAAGGTGCCCTCAAAGAAGTTCAAGGTCCTG
GGCAACACCGATCGGCATTCCATCAAGAAGAATCTCATTGGCGCTCTCCTGTTCGACAGCGGCGAGACGG
CTGAGGCTACGCGGCTCAAGCGCACCGCCCGCAGGCGGTACACGCGCAGGAAGAATCGCATCTGCTACCT
GCAGGAGATTTTCTCCAACGAGATGGCGAAGGTTGACGATTCTTTCTTCCACAGGCTGGAGGAGTCATTC
CTCGTGGAGGAGGATAAGAAGCACGAGCGGCATCCAATCTTCGGCAACATTGTCGACGAGGTTGCCTACC
ACGAGAAGTACCCTACGATCTACCATCTGCGGAAGAAGCTCGTGGACTCCACAGATAAGGCGGACCTCCG
CCTGATCTACCTCGCTCTGGCCCACATGATTAAGTTCAGGGGCCATTTCCTGATCGAGGGGGATCTCAAC
CCGGACAATAGCGATGTTGACAAGCTGTTCATCCAGCTCGTGCAGACGTACAACCAGCTCTTCGAGGAGA
ACCCCATTAATGCGTCAGGCGTCGACGCGAAGGCTATCCTGTCCGCTAGGCTCTCGAAGTCTCGGCGCCT
CGAGAACCTGATCGCCCAGCTGCCGGGCGAGAAGAAGAACGGCCTGTTCGGGAATCTCATTGCGCTCAGC
CTGGGGCTCACGCCCAACTTCAAGTCGAATTTCGATCTCGCTGAGGACGCCAAGCTGCAGCTCTCCAAGG
ACACATACGACGATGACCTGGATAACCTCCTGGCCCAGATCGGCGATCAGTACGCGGACCTGTTCCTCGC
TGCCAAGAATCTGTCGGACGCCATCCTCCTGTCTGATATTCTCAGGGTGAACACCGAGATTACGAAGGCT
CCGCTCTCAGCCTCCATGATCAAGCGCTACGACGAGCACCATCAGGATCTGACCCTCCTGAAGGCGCTGG
TCAGGCAGCAGCTCCCCGAGAAGTACAAGGAGATCTTCTTCGATCAGTCGAAGAACGGCTACGCTGGGTA
CATTGACGGCGGGGCCTCTCAGGAGGAGTTCTACAAGTTCATCAAGCCGATTCTGGAGAAGATGGACGGC
ACGGAGGAGCTGCTGGTGAAGCTCAATCGCGAGGACCTCCTGAGGAAGCAGCGGACATTCGATAACGGCA
GCATCCCACACCAGATTCATCTCGGGGAGCTGCACGCTATCCTGAGGAGGCAGGAGGACTTCTACCCTTT
CCTCAAGGATAACCGCGAGAAGATCGAGAAGATTCTGACTTTCAGGATCCCGTACTACGTCGGCCCACTC
GCTAGGGGCAACTCCCGCTTCGCTTGGATGACCCGCAAGTCAGAGGAGACGATCACGCCGTGGAACTTCG
AGGAGGTGGTCGACAAGGGCGCTAGCGCTCAGTCGTTCATCGAGAGGATGACGAATTTCGACAAGAACCT
GCCAAATGAGAAGGTGCTCCCTAAGCACTCGCTCCTGTACGAGTACTTCACAGTCTACAACGAGCTGACT
AAGGTGAAGTATGTGACCGAGGGCATGAGGAAGCCGGCTTTCCTGTCTGGGGAGCAGAAGAAGGCCATCG
TGGACCTCCTGTTCAAGACCAACCGGAAGGTCACGGTTAAGCAGCTCAAGGAGGACTACTTCAAGAAGAT
TGAGTGCTTCGATTCGGTCGAGATCTCTGGCGTTGAGGACCGCTTCAACGCCTCCCTGGGGACCTACCAC
GATCTCCTGAAGATCATTAAGGATAAGGACTTCCTGGACAACGAGGAGAATGAGGATATCCTCGAGGACA
TTGTGCTGACACTCACTCTGTTCGAGGACCGGGAGATGATCGAGGAGCGCCTGAAGACTTACGCCCATCT
CTTCGATGACAAGGTCATGAAGCAGCTCAAGAGGAGGAGGTACACCGGCTGGGGGAGGCTGAGCAGGAAG
CTCATCAACGGCATTCGGGACAAGCAGTCCGGGAAGACGATCCTCGACTTCCTGAAGAGCGATGGCTTCG
CGAACCGCAATTTCATGCAGCTGATTCACGATGACAGCCTCACATTCAAGGAGGATATCCAGAAGGCTCA
GGTGAGCGGCCAGGGGGACTCGCTGCACGAGCATATCGCGAACCTCGCTGGCTCGCCAGCTATCAAGAAG
GGGATTCTGCAGACCGTGAAGGTTGTGGACGAGCTGGTGAAGGTCATGGGCAGGCACAAGCCTGAGAACA
TCGTCATTGAGATGGCCCGGGAGAATCAGACCACGCAGAAGGGCCAGAAGAACTCACGCGAGAGGATGAA
GAGGATCGAGGAGGGCATTAAGGAGCTGGGGTCCCAGATCCTCAAGGAGCACCCGGTGGAGAACACGCAG
CTGCAGAATGAGAAGCTCTACCTGTACTACCTCCAGAATGGCCGCGATATGTATGTGGACCAGGAGCTGG
ATATTAACAGGCTCAGCGATTACGACGTCGATCATATCGTTCCACAGTCATTCCTGAAGGATGACTCCAT
TGACAACAAGGTCCTCACCAGGTCGGACAAGAACCGGGGCAAGTCTGATAATGTTCCTTCAGAGGAGGTC
GTTAAGAAGATGAAGAACTACTGGCGCCAGCTCCTGAATGCCAAGCTGATCACGCAGCGGAAGTTCGATA
ACCTCACAAAGGCTGAGAGGGGCGGGCTCTCTGAGCTGGACAAGGCGGGCTTCATCAAGAGGCAGCTGGT
CGAGACACGGCAGATCACTAAGCACGTTGCGCAGATTCTCGACTCACGGATGAACACTAAGTACGATGAG
AATGACAAGCTGATCCGCGAGGTGAAGGTCATCACCCTGAAGTCAAAGCTCGTCTCCGACTTCAGGAAGG
ATTTCCAGTTCTACAAGGTTCGGGAGATCAACAATTACCACCATGCCCATGACGCGTACCTGAACGCGGT
GGTCGGCACAGCTCTGATCAAGAAGTACCCAAAGCTCGAGAGCGAGTTCGTGTACGGGGACTACAAGGTT
TACGATGTGAGGAAGATGATCGCCAAGTCGGAGCAGGAGATTGGCAAGGCTACCGCCAAGTACTTCTTCT
ACTCTAACATTATGAATTTCTTCAAGACAGAGATCACTCTGGCCAATGGCGAGATCCGGAAGCGCCCCCT
CATCGAGACGAACGGCGAGACGGGGGAGATCGTGTGGGACAAGGGCAGGGATTTCGCGACCGTCAGGAAG
GTTCTCTCCATGCCACAAGTGAATATCGTCAAGAAGACAGAGGTCCAGACTGGCGGGTTCTCTAAGGAGT
CAATTCTGCCTAAGCGGAACAGCGACAAGCTCATCGCCCGCAAGAAGGACTGGGATCCGAAGAAGTACGG
CGGGTTCGACAGCCCCACTGTGGCCTACTCGGTCCTGGTTGTGGCGAAGGTTGAGAAGGGCAAGTCCAAG
AAGCTCAAGAGCGTGAAGGAGCTGCTGGGGATCACGATTATGGAGCGCTCCAGCTTCGAGAAGAACCCGA
TCGATTTCCTGGAGGCGAAGGGCTACAAGGAGGTGAAGAAGGACCTGATCATTAAGCTCCCCAAGTACTC
ACTCTTCGAGCTGGAGAACGGCAGGAAGCGGATGCTGGCTTCCGCTGGCGAGCTGCAGAAGGGGAACGAG
CTGGCTCTGCCGTCCAAGTATGTGAACTTCCTCTACCTGGCCTCCCACTACGAGAAGCTCAAGGGCAGCC
CCGAGGACAACGAGCAGAAGCAGCTGTTCGTCGAGCAGCACAAGCATTACCTCGACGAGATCATTGAGCA
GATTTCCGAGTTCTCCAAGCGCGTGATCCTGGCCGACGCGAATCTGGATAAGGTCCTCTCCGCGTACAAC
AAGCACCGCGACAAGCCAATCAGGGAGCAGGCTGAGAATATCATTCATCTCTTCACCCTGACGAACCTCG
GCGCCCCTGCTGCTTTCAAGTACTTCGACACAACTATCGATCGCAAGAGGTACACAAGCACTAAGGAGGT
CCTGGACGCGACCCTCATCCACCAGTCGATTACCGGCCTCTACGAGACGCGCATCGACCTGTCTCAGCTC
GGGGGCGACAAGCGGCCAGCGGCGACGAAGAAGGCGGGGCAGGCGAAGAAGAAGAAGGGAGACGACGGAG
GTGGCGGTACAGGAGGGGGTGGGTCCGCTGAGTATGTCAGGGCGTTGTTCGACTTCAATGGAAACGACGA
GGAAGATCTGCCTTTTAAAAAGGGAGATATTCTCAGGATCAGAGATAAGCCGGAAGAACAATGGTGGAAC
GCTGAAGACTCTGAAGGTAAGAGAGGTATGATTCTTGTCCCCTACGTCGAGAAGTATTCGGGTGACTATA
AAGACCACGATGGAGATTATAAGGACCACGATATAGATTATAAGGATGATGATGATAAGAGCGGAATGAC
CGATGCAGAGTACGTCAGGATTCATGAGAAACTTGACATCTACACGTTTAAGAAACAGTTTTTCAACAAC
AAAAAATCTGTTAGTCACCGCTGTTACGTGCTGTTCGAATTGAAACGCAGAGGTGAGAGGAGAGCCTGCT
TTTGGGGCTATGCCGTCAACAAGCCGCAAAGCGGCACAGAAAGGGGCATTCACGCGGAGATATTTAGCAT
TAGAAAGGTCGAGGAATACCTTCGGGATAATCCCGGGCAATTCACTATCAATTGGTACTCTTCATGGTCC
CCGTGTGCAGATTGCGCTGAAAAGATACTGGAGTGGTATAATCAAGAACTCAGAGGAAACGGTCACACCC
TCAAGATTTGGGCTTGCAAGCTTTACTACGAGAAAAATGCAAGGAACCAGATCGGCCTCTGGAACTTGCG
CGACAACGGCGTGGGGTTGAATGTGATGGTCTCGGAGCATTACCAGTGCTGCCGGAAGATATTCATTCAG
TCGTCACATAATCAATTGAACGAGAATAGGTGGCTCGAAAAAACCCTGAAGCGGGCCGAGAAGTGGAGGA
GTGAACTCTCGATAATGATCCAGGTTAAAATACTGCATACTACCAAATCTCCGGCGGTGGGACCGAAGAA
GAAGCGCAAGGTGGGGACCATGACTAATCTCTCAGATATAATCGAGAAGGAAACAGGAAAGCAACTGGTC
ATCCAAGAATCGATTTTGATGCTTCCCGAAGAAGTCGAAGAAGTTATAGGAAATAAGCCCGAGTCTGACA
TACTGGTTCACACAGCGTACGATGAAAGTACGGACGAGAATGTCATGTTGCTGACATCGGACGCACCTGA
ATACAAGCCTTGGGCTCTGGTCATACAAGATAGTAACGGAGAAAATAAGATTAAAATGCTTGAAGGAAGG
GGCTCCCTGCTGACATGTGGAGATGTGGAAGAGAATCCAGGACCATCCAGGATGATAGAGCAAGATGGTT
GTACCCAAGTGCTGCGGCCCCTCGGATGGCGGGGGTACAGCGCCATGACTGGCCATAATAGACAGTCCGC
TGCTCTCATGCCTCCATGCAGCGGATGTCAGAGGAGGGGAGCTAGGTTCTTCCTGTCTAGACCTACCTGC
CCCGTGCCCTAGTGGCGGCCGCCGACGTCCGATCGTTCAAACATTTGGCAATAAAGTTTCTTAAGATTGA
ATCCTGTTGCCGGTCTTGCGATGATTATCATATAATTTCTGTTGAATTACGTTAAGCATGTAATAATTAA
CATGTAATGCATGACGTTATTTATGAGATGGGTTTTTATGATTAGAGTCCCGCAATTATACATTTAATAC
GCGATAGAAAACAAAATATAGCGCGCAAACTAGGATAAATTATCGCGCGCGGTGTCATCTATGTTACTAG
ATCGGGAATTGATCCCCCCTCGACAGCTTCCGGAAAGGGCGAATTCGCAACTTTGTATACAAAAGTTGAA
CGAGAAACGTAAAATGATATAAATATCAATATATTAAATTAGATTTTGCATAAAAAACAGACTACATAAT
ACTGTAAAACACAACATATCCAGTCACTATGCCATCCAGCTGATATCCCCTATAGTGAGTCGTATTACAT
GGTCATAGCTGTTTCCTGGCAGCTCTGGCCCGTGTCTCAAAATCTCTGATGTTACATTGCACAAGATAAA
AATATATCATCATGCCTCCTC
Features (pLannotate 1.2.2; 17 found; start..end, strand, type, name):
     96..119     +  promoter       Pc promoter (fragment): intI1 (promoter lies within the coding sequence); class 1 integron promoter
    295..351     +  CDS            GmR (fragment): gentamycin acetyltransferase; aacC1; confers resistance to gentamycin
    358..1149    +  CDS            SmR: aminoglycoside adenylyltransferase (Murphy, 1985); aadA; confers resistance to spectinomycin and streptomycin
   1242..1830    +  rep_origin     ori: high-copy-number ColE1/pMB1/pBR322/pUC origin of replication
   2013..2105    +  CDS            lacI (fragment): lac repressor; lacI; The lac repressor binds to the lac operator to inhibit transcription in E. coli. This inhibition can be relieved by adding lactose or isopropyl-β-D-thiogalactopyranoside (IPTG).
   2160..2187    -  terminator     rrnB T2 terminator: transcription terminator T2 from the E. coli rrnB gene
   2319..2362    +  terminator     rrnB T1 terminator: Escherichia coli rrnB; transcription terminator T1 from the E. coli rrnB gene
   2409..2445    -  CDS            lacZα (fragment): LacZα fragment of β-galactosidase; lacZ fragment
   2461..2560    +  protein_bind   attL1: mutant version of attL; recombination site for the Gateway® LR reaction LR Clonase™
   2624..2643    +  CDS            2xFLAG (fragment): two tandem FLAG® epitope tags
   2699..6799    +  CDS            cas9: CAS9_STRP1 - Also known as csn1 From Streptococcus pyogenes serotype M1.
   6887..7057    +  CDS            CRK (fragment): CRK_HUMAN - Experimental evidence at protein level: Swiss-Prot protein existence level 1. [Isoform Crk-II]: Regulates cell adhesion, spreading and migration (PubMed:31311869). Mediates attachment-induced MAPK8 activation, membrane ruffling and cell motility in a Rac-dependent manner. Involved in phagocytosis of apoptotic cells and cell motility via its interaction with DOCK1 and DOCK4 (PubMed:19004829). May regulate the EFNA5-EPHA3 signaling (By similarity). From Homo sapiens (Human).
   7106..7129    +  CDS            2xFLAG (fragment): two tandem FLAG® epitope tags
   7790..8041    +  CDS            UGI: UNGI_BPPB2 - Experimental evidence at protein level: Swiss-Prot protein existence level 1. This protein binds specifically and reversibly to the host uracil-DNA glycosylase, preventing removal of uracil residues from PBS2 DNA by the host uracil-excision repair system. From Bacillus phage PBS2 (Bacteriophage PBS2).
   8291..8543    +  terminator     NOS terminator: nopaline synthase terminator and poly(A) signal
   8588..8711    +  protein_bind   attR5: mutant version of attR; recombination site for the Gateway® LR reaction LR Clonase™
   8729..8747    -  promoter       T7 promoter: promoter for bacteriophage T7 RNA polymerase
