[The description below was written by a language model from this plasmid's Addgene catalogue record and pLannotate feature annotations shown in this document.]
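Description:
pYPQ266 is an 8,841 bp Gateway entry clone built on the pYPQ256 backbone. It supplies the PmCDA1-CBE_V01 cytosine base editor for C-to-T editing in plants. In E. coli it is maintained as a high-copy plasmid through a ColE1/pUC-type origin and selected with spectinomycin via the aadA (SmR) aminoglycoside adenylyltransferase gene. Short remnants of a gentamicin resistance gene, a class 1 integron promoter, lacI and lacZα also appear in the backbone, along with rrnB T1 and T2 terminators upstream of the cassette that help insulate it from read-through transcription.

The payload lies between attL1 and attR5 recombination sites and encodes the fusion protein zCas9(D10A)-PmCDA1-UGI. The annotation shows a roughly 4.1 kb Streptococcus pyogenes Cas9 coding sequence, recorded as the D10A nickase, preceded by a FLAG-type tag fragment. It is followed by a segment matching part of human CRK, which presumably serves as a linker domain, and a second FLAG fragment. An unannotated stretch then precedes the UGI coding sequence from phage PBS2. This stretch is the likely location of the PmCDA1 deaminase named in the record, although the feature table does not label it. The deaminase converts cytosine to uracil at the Cas9-targeted site, and UGI blocks uracil-DNA glycosylase so that the edit is retained rather than excised. A NOS terminator provides polyadenylation.

No plant promoter is annotated within the att-flanked region. The attL1/attR5 configuration suggests multisite LR assembly with a second entry clone into a destination vector, which would presumably supply the promoter, though the record does not state this.
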