Addgene plasmid #164713: pYPQ266
Purpose: Gateway entry clone (attL1 & attR5) PmCDA1-CBE_V01 for C-T base editing
Depositing lab: Yiping Qi. Depositing organization: University of Maryland, College Park. Publication: Improved plant cytosine base editors with high editing activity, purity, and specificity. Ren Q, Sretenovic S, Liu G, Zhong Z, Wang J, Huang L, Tang X, Guo Y, Liu L, Wu Y, Zhou J, Zhao Y, Yang H, He Y, Liu S, Yin D, Mayorga R, Zheng X, Zhang T, Qi Y, Zhang Y. Plant Biotechnol J. 2021 May 27. doi: 10.1111/pbi.13635. PubMed 34042262.
Backbone
  Vector backbone: pYPQ256
  Total vector size (bp): 8841
  Vector type: Plant Expression, CRISPR ; Gateway compatible PmCDA1-CBE_V01 entry clone
Growth in bacteria
  Bacterial resistance: Spectinomycin, 50 μg/mL
  Growth temperature: 37°C
  Growth strain: DH5alpha
  Copy number: High Copy
Gene/Insert
  Gene/Insert name: zCas9(D10A)-PmCDA1-UGI
Terms and licenses: Academic/Nonprofit Terms; Industry Terms: Not Available to Industry
How to cite: pYPQ266 was a gift from Yiping Qi (Addgene plasmid # 164713 ; http://n2t.net/addgene:164713 ; RRID:Addgene_164713)
